Addgene plasmid #213195: CCKAR-DuET
Purpose: The DuET construct encodes the named human GPCR engineered with a cleaved hemagglutinin signal peptide, a 5' FLAG and a 3' 1D4 epitope tag optimized for expression in mammalian cells and proteomics studies.
Depositing lab: Thomas Sakmar. Depositing organization: Rockefeller University. Publication: Multiplexed selectivity screening of anti-GPCR antibodies. Dahl L, Kotliar IB, Bendes A, Dodig-Crnkovic T, Fromm S, Elofsson A, Uhlen M, Sakmar TP, Schwenk JM. Sci Adv. 2023 May 3;9(18):eadf9297. doi: 10.1126/sciadv.adf9297. Epub 2023 May 3. PubMed 37134173.
Backbone
  Vector backbone: pcDNA 3.1 (+)
  Vector type: Mammalian Expression
Growth in bacteria
  Bacterial resistance: Ampicillin, 100 μg/mL
  Growth temperature: 37°C
  Growth strain: DH5alpha
  Copy number: High Copy
Gene/Insert
  Gene/Insert name: CCKAR (alt name: Cholecystokinin A receptor)
  Species: H. sapiens (human)
  Entrez Gene: CCKAR (a.k.a. CCK-1R, CCK-A, CCK1-R, CCK1R, CCKRA)
  Promoter: CMV, T7
  Tag / fusion protein: FLAG (N terminal on insert); 1D4 (C terminal on insert)
  Cloning method: Gibson Cloning
Terms and licenses: Academic/Nonprofit Terms; Industry Terms: Not Available to Industry
Depositor comments: Class: A, Family: Cholecystokinin. Ensembl ID: ENSG00000163394, Uniprot ID: P32238
How to cite: CCKAR-DuET was a gift from Thomas Sakmar (Addgene plasmid # 213195 ; http://n2t.net/addgene:213195 ; RRID:Addgene_213195)
