[The description below was written by a language model from this plasmid's Addgene catalogue record and pLannotate feature annotations shown in this document.]
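Description:
CCKAR-DuET is a mammalian expression plasmid built on the pcDNA 3.1 (+) backbone that carries the human cholecystokinin A receptor (CCKAR), a class A G protein-coupled receptor of the cholecystokinin family. In bacteria it is maintained at high copy through a ColE1/pUC-type origin and selected with ampicillin via the β-lactamase gene. An f1 phage origin is also present. For selection in mammalian cells, the backbone carries a neomycin/kanamycin phosphotransferase gene driven by the SV40 enhancer/early promoter and terminated by an SV40 polyadenylation signal. Short matches annotated as lacI, ble, HIV-1 LTR and bom fragments appear to be backbone remnants or partial sequence similarities rather than functional parts.

The receptor open reading frame sits downstream of the CMV immediate-early enhancer and promoter and is followed by the bovine growth hormone polyadenylation signal. A T7 promoter lies between the CMV promoter and the insert and could drive in vitro transcription. According to the record, the "DuET" design places a cleavable hemagglutinin signal peptide and a FLAG epitope at the N terminus and a 1D4 epitope at the C terminus. The feature table detects the FLAG sequence just upstream of CCKAR (as a partial 3xFLAG match) but does not separately annotate the signal peptide or the 1D4 tag. The signal peptide is intended to aid membrane targeting and is removed from the mature protein, leaving an extracellular FLAG tag and an intracellular 1D4 tag for orthogonal detection or capture. The construct is optimized for expression in mammalian cells and for proteomics studies, and the associated work concerns multiplexed selectivity screening of anti-GPCR antibodies.
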