Features (pLannotate 1.2.2; 21 found; start..end, strand, type, name):
    973..1561    +  rep_origin     ori: high-copy-number ColE1/pMB1/pBR322/pUC origin of replication
   1744..1836    +  CDS            lacI (fragment): lac repressor; lacI; The lac repressor binds to the lac operator to inhibit transcription in E. coli. This inhibition can be relieved by adding lactose or isopropyl-β-D-thiogalactopyranoside (IPTG).
   1849..1870    +  protein_bind   CAP binding site: CAP binding activates transcription in the presence of cAMP. E. coli catabolite activator protein
   1885..1915    +  promoter       lac promoter: promoter for the E. coli lac operon
   1923..1939    +  protein_bind   lac operator: The lac repressor binds to the lac operator to inhibit transcription in E. coli. This inhibition can be relieved by adding lactose or isopropyl-β-D-thiogalactopyranoside (IPTG). lac repressor encoded by lacI
   2012..2133    -  polyA_signal   SV40 poly(A) signal: SV40 polyadenylation signal
   2128..2286    -  CDS            ble (fragment): BLE_KLEPN - Experimental evidence at protein level: Swiss-Prot protein existence level 1. Binding protein with a strong affinity to the bleomycin family of antibiotics. Binds to CL990; an antimitotic-antibiotic compound. From Klebsiella pneumoniae.
   2310..3101    -  CDS            neo: KKA2_KLEPN - Also known as kan, nptII. Experimental evidence at protein level: Swiss-Prot protein existence level 1. Resistance to kanamycin, neomycin, paromomycin, ribostamycin, butirosin and gentamicin B. From Klebsiella pneumoniae.
   3168..3497    -  promoter       SV40 promoter: SV40 enhancer and early promoter
   3511..3939    -  rep_origin     f1 ori (sequence partly withheld): f1 bacteriophage origin of replication; arrow indicates direction of (+) strand synthesis
   3960..3981    -  promoter       SV40 promoter (fragment): SV40 enhancer and early promoter
   3985..4209    -  polyA_signal   bGH poly(A) signal: bovine growth hormone polyadenylation signal
   4340..5623    -  CDS            CCKAR: CCKAR_HUMAN - Also known as CCKRA. Experimental evidence at protein level: Swiss-Prot protein existence level 1. Receptor for cholecystokinin. Mediates pancreatic growth and enzyme secretion, smooth muscle contraction of the gall bladder and stomach. Has a 1000-fold higher affinity for CCK rather than for gastrin. It modulates feeding and dopamine-induced behavior in the central and peripheral nervous system. This receptor mediates its action by association with G proteins that activate a phosphatidylinositol-calcium second messenger system. From Homo sapiens (Human).
   5636..5656    -  CDS            3xFLAG (fragment): three tandem FLAG® epitope tags
   5749..5767    -  promoter       T7 promoter: promoter for bacteriophage T7 RNA polymerase
   5783..5816    -  LTR            5' LTR (truncated) (fragment): truncated 5' long terminal repeat (LTR) from HIV-1
   5812..6015    -  promoter       CMV promoter: human cytomegalovirus (CMV) immediate early promoter
   6016..6395    -  enhancer       CMV enhancer: human cytomegalovirus immediate early enhancer
   6550..6602    +  misc_feature   bom (fragment): basis of mobility region from pBR322
   6661..6765    +  promoter       AmpR promoter: bla
   6766..802     +  CDS            AmpR (across the origin): β-lactamase; bla; confers resistance to ampicillin, carbenicillin, and related antibiotics
>Addgene plasmid #213195 | CCKAR-DuET | addgene full sequence | sequence record 430759 | Addgene NGS Result
TGTTTTTGCTCACCCAGAAACGCTGGTGAAAGTAAAAGATGCTGAAGATCAGTTGGGTGCACGAGTGGGT
TACATCGAACTGGATCTCAACAGCGGTAAGATCCTTGAGAGTTTTCGCCCCGAAGAACGTTTTCCAATGA
TGAGCACTTTTAAAGTTCTGCTATGTGGCGCGGTATTATCCCGTATTGACGCCGGGCAAGAGCAACTCGG
TCGCCGCATACACTATTCTCAGAATGACTTGGTTGAGTACTCACCAGTCACAGAAAAGCATCTTACGGAT
GGCATGACAGTAAGAGAATTATGCAGTGCTGCCATAACCATGAGTGATAACACTGCGGCCAACTTACTTC
TGACAACGATCGGAGGACCGAAGGAGCTAACCGCTTTTTTGCACAACATGGGGGATCATGTAACTCGCCT
TGATCGTTGGGAACCGGAGCTGAATGAAGCCATACCAAACGACGAGCGTGACACCACGATGCCTGTAGCA
ATGGCAACAACGTTGCGCAAACTATTAACTGGCGAACTACTTACTCTAGCTTCCCGGCAACAATTAATAG
ACTGGATGGAGGCGGATAAAGTTGCAGGACCACTTCTGCGCTCGGCCCTTCCGGCTGGCTGGTTTATTGC
TGATAAATCTGGAGCCGGTGAGCGTGGGTCTCGCGGTATCATTGCAGCACTGGGGCCAGATGGTAAGCCC
TCCCGTATCGTAGTTATCTACACGACGGGGAGTCAGGCAACTATGGATGAACGAAATAGACAGATCGCTG
AGATAGGTGCCTCACTGATTAAGCATTGGTAACTGTCAGACCAAGTTTACTCATATATACTTTAGATTGA
TTTAAAACTTCATTTTTAATTTAAAAGGATCTAGGTGAAGATCCTTTTTGATAATCTCATGACCAAAATC
CCTTAACGTGAGTTTTCGTTCCACTGAGCGTCAGACCCCGTAGAAAAGATCAAAGGATCTTCTTGAGATC
CTTTTTTTCTGCGCGTAATCTGCTGCTTGCAAACAAAAAAACCACCGCTACCAGCGGTGGTTTGTTTGCC
GGATCAAGAGCTACCAACTCTTTTTCCGAAGGTAACTGGCTTCAGCAGAGCGCAGATACCAAATACCGTT
CTTCTAGTGTAGCCGTAGTTAGGCCACCACTTCAAGAACTCTGTAGCACCGCCTACATACCTCGCTCTGC
TAATCCTGTTACCAGTGGCTGCTGCCAGTGGCGATAAGTCGTGTCTTACCGGGTTGGACTCAAGACGATA
GTTACCGGATAAGGCGCAGCGGTCGGGCTGAACGGGGGGTTCGTGCACACAGCCCAGCTTGGAGCGAACG
ACCTACACCGAACTGAGATACCTACAGCGTGAGCTATGAGAAAGCGCCACGCTTCCCGAAGGGAGAAAGG
CGGACAGGTATCCGGTAAGCGGCAGGGTCGGAACAGGAGAGCGCACGAGGGAGCTTCCAGGGGGAAACGC
CTGGTATCTTTATAGTCCTGTCGGGTTTCGCCACCTCTGACTTGAGCGTCGATTTTTGTGATGCTCGTCA
GGGGGGCGGAGCCTATGGAAAAACGCCAGCAACGCGGCCTTTTTACGGTTCCTGGCCTTTTGCTGGCCTT
TTGCTCACATGTTCTTTCCTGCGTTATCCCCTGATTCTGTGGATAACCGTATTACCGCCTTTGAGTGAGC
TGATACCGCTCGCCGCAGCCGAACGACCGAGCGCAGCGAGTCAGTGAGCGAGGAAGCGGAAGAGCGCCCA
ATACGCAAACCGCCTCTCCCCGCGCGTTGGCCGATTCATTAATGCAGCTGGCACGACAGGTTTCCCGACT
GGAAAGCGGGCAGTGAGCGCAACGCAATTAATGTGAGTTAGCTCACTCATTAGGCACCCCAGGCTTTACA
CTTTATGCTTCCGGCTCGTATGTTGTGTGGAATTGTGAGCGGATAACAATTTCACACAGGAAACAGCTAT
GACCATGATTACGCCAAGCTCTAGCTAGAGGTCGACGGTATACAGACATGATAAGATACATTGATGAGTT
TGGACAAACCACAACTAGAATGCAGTGAAAAAAATGCTTTATTTGTGAAATTTGTGATGCTATTGCTTTA
TTTGTAACCATTATAAGCTGCAATAAACAAGTTGGGGTGGGCGAAGAACTCCAGCATGAGATCCCCGCGC
TGGAGGATCATCCAGCCGGCGTCCCGGAAAACGATTCCGAAGCCCAACCTTTCATAGAAGGCGGCGGTGG
AATCGAAATCTCGTGATGGCAGGTTGGGCGTCGCTTGGTCGGTCATTTCGAACCCCAGAGTCCCGCTCAG
AAGAACTCGTCAAGAAGGCGATAGAAGGCGATGCGCTGCGAATCGGGAGCGGCGATACCGTAAAGCACGA
GGAAGCGGTCAGCCCATTCGCCGCCAAGCTCTTCAGCAATATCACGGGTAGCCAACGCTATGTCCTGATA
GCGGTCCGCCACACCCAGCCGGCCACAGTCGATGAATCCAGAAAAGCGGCCATTTTCCACCATGATATTC
GGCAAGCAGGCATCGCCATGGGTCACGACGAGATCCTCGCCGTCGGGCATGCGCGCCTTGAGCCTGGCGA
ACAGTTCGGCTGGCGCGAGCCCCTGATGCTCTTCGTCCAGATCATCCTGATCGACAAGACCGGCTTCCAT
CCGAGTACGTGCTCGCTCGATGCGATGTTTCGCTTGGTGGTCGAATGGGCAGGTAGCCGGATCAAGCGTA
TGCAGCCGCCGCATTGCATCAGCCATGATGGATACTTTCTCGGCAGGAGCAAGGTGAGATGACAGGAGAT
CCTGCCCCGGCACTTCGCCCAATAGCAGCCAGTCCCTTCCCGCTTCAGTGACAACGTCGAGCACAGCTGC
GCAAGGAACGCCCGTCGTGGCCAGCCACGATAGCCGCGCTGCCTCGTCCTGCAGTTCATTCAGGGCACCG
GACAGGTCGGTCTTGACAAAAAGAACCGGGCGCCCCTGCGCTGACAGCCGGAACACGGCGGCATCAGAGC
AGCCGATTGTCTGTTGTGCCCAGTCATAGCCGAATAGCCTCTCCACCCAAGCGGCCGGAGAACCTGCGTG
CAATCCATCTTGTTCAATCATGCGAAACGATCCTCATCCTGTCTCTTGATCAGATCCGAAAATGGATATA
CAAGCTCCCGGGAGCTTTTTGCAAAAGCCTAGGCCTCCAAAAAAGCCTCCTCACTACTTCTGGAATAGCT
CAGAGGCAGAGGCGGCCTCGGCCTCTGCATAAATAAAAAAAATTAGTCAGCCATGGGGCGGAGAATGGGC
GGAACTGGGCGGAGTTAGGGGCGGGATGGGCGGAGTTAGGGGCGGGACTATGGTTGCTGACTAATTGAGA
TGCATGCTTTGCATACTTCTGCCTGCTGGGGAGCCTGGGGACTTTCCACACCTGGTTGCTGACTAATTGA
GATGCATGCTTTGCATACTTCTGCCTGCTGGGGAGCCTGGGGACTTTCCACACCCTAACTGACACACATT
CCACAGAATTAATTCGCGTTAAATTTTTGTTAAATCAGCTCATTTTTTAACCAATAGGCCGAAATCGGCA
AAATCCCTTATAAATCAAAAGAATAGACCGAGATAGGGT
[37 nt withheld, positions 3610-3646]
AAAGAACGTGGACTCCAACGTCAAAGG
[49 nt withheld, positions 3674-3722]
T
[91 nt withheld, positions 3724-3814]
G
[124 nt withheld, positions 3816-3939]
GGGGATACCCCCTAGAGCCCCAGCTGGTTCTTTCCGCCTCAGAAGCCATAGAGCCCACCGCATCCCCAGC
ATGCCTGCTATTGTCTTCCCAATCCTCCCCCTTGCTGTCCTGCCCCACCCCACCCCCCAGAATAGAATGA
CACCTACTCAGACAATGCGATGCAATTTCCTCATTTTATTAGGAAAGGACAGTGGGAGTGGCACCTTCCA
GGGTCAAGGAAGGCACGGGGGAGGGGCAAACAACAGATGGCTGGCAACTAGAAGGCACAGTCGAGGCTGA
TCAGCGGGTTTAAACGGGCCCTCTAGACTCGAGTTAGGCAGGGGCCACCTGAGAAGTCTCGGTCTTAGAC
ACGGTGGTGCTGGCCTCATCGAATTCACCGGTGCGTCCACCGGTATCGATCTGAGGCGGCACGGATGCGG
ACATGTGGCTGTAGCTGAAGCGTGAAAGGGATGCGCCGGTTGTGCCTCCTTCCTCTTCCTCTCCCACCTC
TCCGCGTGCCCCCGGCGGGCCAGGATTTGGGCAGCAAGGAAACGTAGCCATGAAACCGAGTCTGAATCTT
TTGTTCATGAAGCAGTATATGATGGGGTTAACACAACTTGACGTGTAGCTCAGAAGCAGGATAAAGCTGA
TGGGAGTGCCGGAGAGTCGCCGCTCAGCACTGGCGGTGTCATACGCTCTCCAGGCGTTGGCGCTAAATAT
TGGCATCCAGCACAAAAAGAACAGAACAACTATGACTATCAACATCCTAATGACTCTCTTTTTAGCCATC
AGGTTGGCGGCAGAGCTATTACTGCGGATCCTATTTGCCCTGGAGGAACTTCCCGTGGACAGCTGCCTCA
GCTCAAGTTTCCTCGGGGGGCGAGTCTTCTGCAGATAACAGCCATCGGAATCCTCGTATTTGCCACTGGA
AGTAGTGCTAGGCTTCCTTTCTTTAGCACTCTTCTTCTGGGACGCCTCGAATTTTATACCCTGATACAGC
TCCAGAGATATGAGGCCGTACGCAACCATCATTACAATGCCGGGAATCAGAAACAGGATGAGCAGCAGGA
ACGTATGCCAGCTTTGCTGCATGACATCATTTGGCAAGAGGAACCTACACATGTTAGCGGTCTGGTTATT
ATTTTTTGTGAAGGGAACCAGATTACTGTAAATGGGATATGGTGTCATGATTGTAAAGCTCAGACACCAA
GTTGCTGCAATCACCTTAAGAGCATGGCTCTTAGTCTGCCACACCCTACTTTGGAGAGGCTTGCAAATAG
CGCCATAGCGCTCCAGGGATATGGCAACGAGGTTGAAAGTGCTGACGGACACACTCGTGCCCATGAAGTA
GGTGGTCGTCTTGCACACAGCGCTGCCAAAGATGAAATCTTTCAAGAGATTGGGGATCAAGTTGAATGGC
ATACAGAACAGACAAAGCATCAAATCACTAACAGCCAGAGAGAGCAGAAAGATATTAGTCACAGTTCTCA
TCCTCTTGTTCCTTATCAACACGGTGATGACCAAAGTATTTCCCAGAACGGAAAGCAGGAAGATCAGAGA
ATAGAGCAGTATCTGAACGGCAGGCTGCCACTCTTTAGAGGGCCGGGGCTGGTCCAGGCAGAAAAGGGTC
TCGTTTTCGAGGCCAAGCTCGCAAGGTGGGGTAATGTTGGAGCCATTCACGAGGAGACTGTCAACCACGT
CCATATCGATGCTGGCGTCATCATCGTCCTTGTAGTCGGCGAATACCAGGCAGAAGATGTAGCTCAGGGC
GATGATCGTCTTCATGGTGGCGCTAAGCTTAAGTTTAAACGCTAGCCAGCTTGGGTCTCCCTATAGTGAG
TCGTATTAATTTCGATAAGCCAGTAAGCAGTGGGTTCTCTAGTTAGCCAGAGAGCTCTGCTTATATAGAC
CTCCCACCGTACACGCCTACCGCCCATTTGCGTCAATGGGGCGGAGTTGTTACGACATTTTGGAAAGTCC
CGTTGATTTTGGTGCCAAAACAAACTCCCATTGACGTCAATGGGGTGGAGACTTGGAAATCCCCGTGAGT
CAAACCGCTATCCACGCCCATTGATGTACTGCCAAAACCGCATCACCATGGTAATAGCGATGACTAATAC
GTAGATGTACTGCCAAGTAGGAAAGTCCCATAAGGTCATGTACTGGGCATAATGCCAGGCGGGCCATTTA
CCGTCATTGACGTCAATAGGGGGCGTACTTGGCATATGATACACTTGATGTACTGCCAAGTGGGCAGTTT
ACCGTAAATACTCCACCCATTGACGTCAATGGAAAGTCCCTATTGGCGTTACTATGGGAACATACGTCAT
TATTGACGTCAATGGGCGGGGGTCGTTGGGCGGTCAGCCAGGCGGGCCATTTACCGTAAGTTATGTAACG
CGGAACTCCATATATGGGCTATGAACTAATGACCCCGTAATTGATTACTATTAATAACTAGTCAATAATC
AATGTCAACGCGTATATCTGGCCCGTACATCGCGAAGCAGCGCAAAACGCCTAACCCTAAGCAGATTCTT
CATGCAAATGTCGGTCAAGCCTTGCCTTGTTGTAGCTTAAATTTTGCTCGCGCACTACTCAGCGACCTCC
AACACACAAGCAGGGAGCAGATACTGGCTTAACTATGCGGCATCAGAGCAGATTGTACTGAGAGTGCACC
ATAGGGGATCGGGAGATCTCCCGATCCGTCGACGTCAGGTGGCACTTTTCGGGGAAATGTGCGCGGAACC
CCTATTTGTTTATTTTTCTAAATACATTCAAATATGTATCCGCTCATGAGACAATAACCCTGATAAATGC
TTCAATAATATTGAAAAAGGAAGAGTATGAGTATTCAACATTTCCGTGTCGCCCTTATTCCCTTTTTTGC
GGCATTTTGCCTTCC
